Addgene plasmid #197084: pMAT_M4_YVTM_YQNQ
Purpose: This plasmid contains the coding sequence for signaling peptide M4, which contains the YVTM and YQNQ signaling motifs. Digest this insert and add it to pHR_pSFFV_scFVCD19_CD8a_CD3zP2AEGFP
Depositing lab: Wendell Lim. Depositing organization: University of California, San Francisco (UCSF). Publication: Decoding CAR T cell phenotype using combinatorial signaling motif libraries and machine learning. Daniels KG, Wang S, Simic MS, Bhargava HK, Capponi S, Tonai Y, Yu W, Bianco S, Lim WA. Science. 2022 Dec 16;378(6625):1194-1200. doi: 10.1126/science.abq0225. Epub 2022 Dec 8. PubMed 36480602.
Backbone
  Vector backbone: pMAT
  Backbone manufacturer: Thermofisher
  Vector type: Mammalian Expression
Growth in bacteria
  Bacterial resistance: Ampicillin, 100 μg/mL
  Growth temperature: 37°C
  Growth strain: DH5alpha
  Copy number: High Copy
Gene/Insert
  Gene/Insert name: This plasmid contains the coding sequence for signaling peptide M4, which contains the YVTM and YQNQ signaling motifs.
  Species: H. sapiens (human)
Resource information
  A portion of this plasmid was derived from a plasmid made by: CD8a hinge and transmembrane domain: Provided by Michael Milone and Dr. Carl June UPENN.
Terms and licenses: Academic/Nonprofit Terms; Industry Terms: Not Available to Industry
How to cite: pMAT_M4_YVTM_YQNQ was a gift from Wendell Lim (Addgene plasmid # 197084 ; http://n2t.net/addgene:197084 ; RRID:Addgene_197084)
