[The description below was written by a language model from this plasmid's Addgene catalogue record and pLannotate feature annotations shown in this document.]
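Description:
pMAT_M4_YVTM_YQNQ is a small (about 2.5 kb) gene-synthesis carrier plasmid built on the commercial pMAT backbone. It serves as a donor of a short coding fragment rather than as an expression vector in its own right. Although the catalogue lists the vector type as mammalian expression, the annotated sequence contains no mammalian promoter, polyadenylation signal or eukaryotic selection marker. It is propagated in E. coli at high copy from a ColE1/pUC-type origin and selected with ampicillin through a β-lactamase gene driven by its native bla promoter. The remaining annotations are short backbone remnants: partial M13 origin, lacZα, lacI and RSF origin fragments, plus a T7 promoter upstream of the insert region.

The payload is the coding sequence for "M4", a human-derived signaling peptide containing the YVTM and YQNQ tyrosine-based motifs. The feature table places a 60-nt match to the human interleukin-7 receptor alpha chain (IL7R) between two fragments of pUC-type multiple cloning site, which is consistent with the signaling motifs being drawn from that receptor's sequence and flanked by sites for excision. The record does not name the restriction sites involved.

According to the record, the insert is meant to be digested out and ligated into a pHR lentiviral-type recipient that carries an SFFV promoter driving an anti-CD19 scFv, CD8α hinge/transmembrane region, CD3ζ and a P2A-linked EGFP reporter. This places the motif within the intracellular signaling portion of a chimeric antigen receptor. The plasmid belongs to a set of modular parts used to build combinatorial libraries of CAR signaling motifs and to study how motif composition shapes CAR T cell phenotype.
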