Features (pLannotate 1.2.2; 11 found; start..end, strand, type, name):
      3..134     -  rep_origin     M13 ori (fragment): M13 bacteriophage origin of replication; arrow indicates direction of (+) strand synthesis
    155..311     -  CDS            lacZα (fragment): LacZα fragment of β-galactosidase; lacZ fragment
    320..338     +  promoter       T7 promoter: promoter for bacteriophage T7 RNA polymerase
    389..404     +  misc_feature   MCS (fragment): pUC18/19 multiple cloning site
    428..487     +  CDS            IL7R (fragment): IL7RA_HUMAN - Experimental evidence at protein level: Swiss-Prot protein existence level 1. Receptor for interleukin-7. Also acts as a receptor for thymic stromal lymphopoietin (TSLP). From Homo sapiens (Human).
    526..541     +  misc_feature   MCS (fragment): pUC18/19 multiple cloning site
    585..632     -  CDS            lacI (fragment): lac repressor; lacI; The lac repressor binds to the lac operator to inhibit transcription in E. coli. This inhibition can be relieved by adding lactose or isopropyl-β-D-thiogalactopyranoside (IPTG).
    669..709     -  rep_origin     RSF ori (fragment): Plasmids containing the RSF 1030 origin of replication can be propagated in E. coli cells that contain additional plasmids with compatible origins.
    787..1375    -  rep_origin     ori: high-copy-number ColE1/pMB1/pBR322/pUC origin of replication
   1546..2406    -  CDS            AmpR: β-lactamase; bla; confers resistance to ampicillin, carbenicillin, and related antibiotics
   2407..2511    -  promoter       AmpR promoter: bla
>Addgene plasmid #197084 | pMAT_M4_YVTM_YQNQ | addgene full sequence | sequence record 386821 | Addgene NGS Result
CTAAATTGTAAGCGTTAATATTTTGTTAAAATTCGCGTTAAATTTTTGTTAAATCAGCTCATTTTTTAAC
CAATAGGCCGAAATCGGCAAAATCCCTTATAAATCAAAAGAATAGACCGAGATAGGGTTGAGTGGCCGCT
ACAGGGCGCTCCCATTCGCCATTCAGGCTGCGCAACTGTTGGGAAGGGCGTTTCGGTGCGGGCCTCTTCG
CTATTACGCCAGCTGGCGAAAGGGGGATGTGCTGCAAGGCGATTAAGTTGGGTAACGCCAGGGTTTTCCC
AGTCACGACGTTGTAAAACGACGGCCAGTGAGCGCGACGTAATACGACTCACTATAGGGCGAATTGGCGG
AAGGCCGTCAAGGCCACGTGTCTTGTCCAGGCGCGCCACGGTACCCGGGGATCCACCTGCAACACTCCGG
ATCAGGATCTCTGGGCAGCAATCAAGAAGAGGCCTACGTCACCATGAGCAGCTTCTACCAGAACCAGGGC
TCCGGATCAGGATCCGGCAGTGGTACAAGGCAGGTGGATCCTCTAGAGTCGTTTTAATTAATGGAGCACA
AGACTGGCCTCATGGGCCTTCCGCTCACTGCCCGCTTTCCAGTCGGGAAACCTGTCGTGCCAGCTGCATT
AACATGGTCATAGCTGTTTCCTTGCGTATTGGGCGCTCTCCGCTTCCTCGCTCACTGACTCGCTGCGCTC
GGTCGTTCGGGTAAAGCCTGGGGTGCCTAATGAGCAAAAGGCCAGCAAAAGGCCAGGAACCGTAAAAAGG
CCGCGTTGCTGGCGTTTTTCCATAGGCTCCGCCCCCCTGACGAGCATCACAAAAATCGACGCTCAAGTCA
GAGGTGGCGAAACCCGACAGGACTATAAAGATACCAGGCGTTTCCCCCTGGAAGCTCCCTCGTGCGCTCT
CCTGTTCCGACCCTGCCGCTTACCGGATACCTGTCCGCCTTTCTCCCTTCGGGAAGCGTGGCGCTTTCTC
ATAGCTCACGCTGTAGGTATCTCAGTTCGGTGTAGGTCGTTCGCTCCAAGCTGGGCTGTGTGCACGAACC
CCCCGTTCAGCCCGACCGCTGCGCCTTATCCGGTAACTATCGTCTTGAGTCCAACCCGGTAAGACACGAC
TTATCGCCACTGGCAGCAGCCACTGGTAACAGGATTAGCAGAGCGAGGTATGTAGGCGGTGCTACAGAGT
TCTTGAAGTGGTGGCCTAACTACGGCTACACTAGAAGAACAGTATTTGGTATCTGCGCTCTGCTGAAGCC
AGTTACCTTCGGAAAAAGAGTTGGTAGCTCTTGATCCGGCAAACAAACCACCGCTGGTAGCGGTGGTTTT
TTTGTTTGCAAGCAGCAGATTACGCGCAGAAAAAAAGGATCTCAAGAAGATCCTTTGATCTTTTCTACGG
GGTCTGACGCTCAGTGGAACGAAAACTCACGTTAAGGGATTTTGGTCATGAGATTATCAAAAAGGATCTT
CACCTAGATCCTTTTAAATTAAAAATGAAGTTTTAAATCAATCTAAAGTATATATGAGTAAACTTGGTCT
GACAGTTACCAATGCTTAATCAGTGAGGCACCTATCTCAGCGATCTGTCTATTTCGTTCATCCATAGTTG
CCTGACTCCCCGTCGTGTAGATAACTACGATACGGGAGGGCTTACCATCTGGCCCCAGTGCTGCAATGAT
ACCGCGAGAACCACGCTCACCGGCTCCAGATTTATCAGCAATAAACCAGCCAGCCGGAAGGGCCGAGCGC
AGAAGTGGTCCTGCAACTTTATCCGCCTCCATCCAGTCTATTAATTGTTGCCGGGAAGCTAGAGTAAGTA
GTTCGCCAGTTAATAGTTTGCGCAACGTTGTTGCCATTGCTACAGGCATCGTGGTGTCACGCTCGTCGTT
TGGTATGGCTTCATTCAGCTCCGGTTCCCAACGATCAAGGCGAGTTACATGATCCCCCATGTTGTGCAAA
AAAGCGGTTAGCTCCTTCGGTCCTCCGATCGTTGTCAGAAGTAAGTTGGCCGCAGTGTTATCACTCATGG
TTATGGCAGCACTGCATAATTCTCTTACTGTCATGCCATCCGTAAGATGCTTTTCTGTGACTGGTGAGTA
CTCAACCAAGTCATTCTGAGAATAGTGTATGCGGCGACCGAGTTGCTCTTGCCCGGCGTCAATACGGGAT
AATACCGCGCCACATAGCAGAACTTTAAAAGTGCTCATCATTGGAAAACGTTCTTCGGGGCGAAAACTCT
CAAGGATCTTACCGCTGTTGAGATCCAGTTCGATGTAACCCACTCGTGCACCCAACTGATCTTCAGCATC
TTTTACTTTCACCAGCGTTTCTGGGTGAGCAAAAACAGGAAGGCAAAATGCCGCAAAAAAGGGAATAAGG
GCGACACGGAAATGTTGAATACTCATACTCTTCCTTTTTCAATATTATTGAAGCATTTATCAGGGTTATT
GTCTCATGAGCGGATACATATTTGAATGTATTTAGAAAAATAAACAAATAGGGGTTCCGCGCACATTTCC
CCGAAAAGTGCCAC
